Addgene plasmid #139426: pPEE47
Purpose: Recyclable marker for use in Cryptococcus neoformans. Contains the amdS2 counterselectable marker flanked by the mNeonGreen ORF and a flexible linker at the 5' end.
Depositing lab: James Fraser. Depositing organization: University of Queensland. Publication: Broadening the spectrum of fluorescent protein tools for use in the encapsulated human fungal pathogen Cryptococcus neoformans. Spencer GWK, Chua SMH, Erpf PE, Wizrah MSI, Dyba TG, Condon ND, Fraser JA. Fungal Genet Biol. 2020 May;138:103365. doi: 10.1016/j.fgb.2020.103365. Epub 2020 Mar 4. PubMed 32145317.
Backbone
  Vector backbone: pBlueScript II SK(-)
  Backbone manufacturer: Stratagene
  Vector type: Yeast Expression
  Selectable markers: Acetamide
Growth in bacteria
  Bacterial resistance: Ampicillin, 100 μg/mL
  Growth temperature: 37°C
  Growth strain: DH5alpha
  Copy number: High Copy
Gene/Insert
  Gene/Insert name: mNeonGreen (alt name: Acetamidase (amdS))
  Species: Synthetic, Branchiostoma lanceolatum, Aspergillus nidulans
  Promoter: TEF1
  Cloning method: Gibson Cloning
Terms and licenses: Academic/Nonprofit Terms; Industry Terms: Not Available to Industry
Depositor comments: Contains the amdS2 mNeonGreen Blaster marker in the multicloning site of pBluescript II SK-. Importantly, the amdS2 mNeongreen Blaster marker can be excised using restriction enzymes XbaI and EcoRI.
How to cite: pPEE47 was a gift from James Fraser (Addgene plasmid # 139426 ; http://n2t.net/addgene:139426 ; RRID:Addgene_139426)
