[The description below was written by a language model from this plasmid's Addgene catalogue record and pLannotate feature annotations shown in this document.]
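Description:
pPEE47 is a pBluescript II SK(-)-based plasmid that carries a recyclable "Blaster" marker cassette for genetic manipulation of the fungal pathogen Cryptococcus neoformans. In E. coli it is maintained as a high-copy plasmid through the ColE1/pUC-type origin and selected with ampicillin via the bla β-lactamase gene. The backbone also retains the f1 origin, the lac promoter/operator and lacZα remnants, and the T3 and T7 promoters that bracket the multiple cloning site.

The cassette, assembled into the cloning site by Gibson cloning, consists of the Aspergillus nidulans acetamidase gene amdS placed between two directly repeated copies of mNeonGreen coding sequence, with a flexible linker at the 5' end. The feature table annotates the two mNeonGreen regions only as fragments, in the same orientation, on either side of amdS. The record lists TEF1 as the promoter. It is not annotated in the table but presumably lies in the unannotated stretch upstream of amdS and drives the marker.

amdS allows growth on acetamide as a nitrogen source, giving positive selection for transformants, and it is also counterselectable. In Blaster-type designs, counterselection recovers cells in which recombination between the flanking direct repeats has removed the marker. Here that event would leave a single mNeonGreen copy behind, so the marker can be reused for further rounds of transformation while the linker permits an in-frame fluorescent fusion to a target protein. The whole cassette can be released from the plasmid with XbaI and EcoRI for use in building targeting constructs.
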