Features (pLannotate 1.2.2; 16 found; start..end, strand, type, name):
     24..128     +  promoter       AmpR promoter: bla
    129..989     +  CDS            AmpR: β-lactamase; bla; confers resistance to ampicillin, carbenicillin, and related antibiotics
   1160..1748    +  rep_origin     ori: high-copy-number ColE1/pMB1/pBR322/pUC origin of replication
   1931..2023    +  CDS            lacI (fragment): lac repressor; lacI; The lac repressor binds to the lac operator to inhibit transcription in E. coli. This inhibition can be relieved by adding lactose or isopropyl-β-D-thiogalactopyranoside (IPTG).
   2036..2057    +  protein_bind   CAP binding site: CAP binding activates transcription in the presence of cAMP. E. coli catabolite activator protein
   2072..2102    +  promoter       lac promoter: promoter for the E. coli lac operon
   2110..2126    +  protein_bind   lac operator: The lac repressor binds to the lac operator to inhibit transcription in E. coli. This inhibition can be relieved by adding lactose or isopropyl-β-D-thiogalactopyranoside (IPTG). lac repressor encoded by lacI
   2171..2189    +  promoter       T3 promoter: promoter for bacteriophage T3 RNA polymerase
   2202..2231    +  misc_feature   MCS (fragment): pBluescript multiple cloning site
   2231..2746    +  CDS            mNeonGreen (fragment): mNeonGreen is a basic (constitutively fluorescent) green/yellow fluorescent protein published in 2013, derived from Branchiostoma lanceolatum. It is reported to be a very rapidly-maturing monomer with moderate acid sensitivity.
   3972..5618    +  CDS            amdS: acetamidase from Aspergillus nidulans; amdS; confers ability to process acetamide for selection in fungal cells
   6261..6767    +  CDS            mNeonGreen (fragment): mNeonGreen is a basic (constitutively fluorescent) green/yellow fluorescent protein published in 2013, derived from Branchiostoma lanceolatum. It is reported to be a very rapidly-maturing monomer with moderate acid sensitivity.
   6771..6824    +  misc_feature   MCS (fragment): pBluescript multiple cloning site
   6833..6851    -  promoter       T7 promoter: promoter for bacteriophage T7 RNA polymerase
   6859..7014    +  CDS            lacZα (fragment): LacZα fragment of β-galactosidase; lacZ fragment
   7116..7474    -  rep_origin     f1 ori (sequence partly withheld): f1 bacteriophage origin of replication; arrow indicates direction of (+) strand synthesis
>Addgene plasmid #139426 | pPEE47 | addgene full sequence | sequence record 297721 | Addgene NGS Result
GTGGCACTTTTCGGGGAAATGTGCGCGGAACCCCTATTTGTTTATTTTTCTAAATACATTCAAATATGTA
TCCGCTCATGAGACAATAACCCTGATAAATGCTTCAATAATATTGAAAAAGGAAGAGTATGAGTATTCAA
CATTTCCGTGTCGCCCTTATTCCCTTTTTTGCGGCATTTTGCCTTCCTGTTTTTGCTCACCCAGAAACGC
TGGTGAAAGTAAAAGATGCTGAAGATCAGTTGGGTGCACGAGTGGGTTACATCGAACTGGATCTCAACAG
CGGTAAGATCCTTGAGAGTTTTCGCCCCGAAGAACGTTTTCCAATGATGAGCACTTTTAAAGTTCTGCTA
TGTGGCGCGGTATTATCCCGTATTGACGCCGGGCAAGAGCAACTCGGTCGCCGCATACACTATTCTCAGA
ATGACTTGGTTGAGTACTCACCAGTCACAGAAAAGCATCTTACGGATGGCATGACAGTAAGAGAATTATG
CAGTGCTGCCATAACCATGAGTGATAACACTGCGGCCAACTTACTTCTGACAACGATCGGAGGACCGAAG
GAGCTAACCGCTTTTTTGCACAACATGGGGGATCATGTAACTCGCCTTGATCGTTGGGAACCGGAGCTGA
ATGAAGCCATACCAAACGACGAGCGTGACACCACGATGCCTGTAGCAATGGCAACAACGTTGCGCAAACT
ATTAACTGGCGAACTACTTACTCTAGCTTCCCGGCAACAATTAATAGACTGGATGGAGGCGGATAAAGTT
GCAGGACCACTTCTGCGCTCGGCCCTTCCGGCTGGCTGGTTTATTGCTGATAAATCTGGAGCCGGTGAGC
GTGGGTCTCGCGGTATCATTGCAGCACTGGGGCCAGATGGTAAGCCCTCCCGTATCGTAGTTATCTACAC
GACGGGGAGTCAGGCAACTATGGATGAACGAAATAGACAGATCGCTGAGATAGGTGCCTCACTGATTAAG
CATTGGTAACTGTCAGACCAAGTTTACTCATATATACTTTAGATTGATTTAAAACTTCATTTTTAATTTA
AAAGGATCTAGGTGAAGATCCTTTTTGATAATCTCATGACCAAAATCCCTTAACGTGAGTTTTCGTTCCA
CTGAGCGTCAGACCCCGTAGAAAAGATCAAAGGATCTTCTTGAGATCCTTTTTTTCTGCGCGTAATCTGC
TGCTTGCAAACAAAAAAACCACCGCTACCAGCGGTGGTTTGTTTGCCGGATCAAGAGCTACCAACTCTTT
TTCCGAAGGTAACTGGCTTCAGCAGAGCGCAGATACCAAATACTGTTCTTCTAGTGTAGCCGTAGTTAGG
CCACCACTTCAAGAACTCTGTAGCACCGCCTACATACCTCGCTCTGCTAATCCTGTTACCAGTGGCTGCT
GCCAGTGGCGATAAGTCGTGTCTTACCGGGTTGGACTCAAGACGATAGTTACCGGATAAGGCGCAGCGGT
CGGGCTGAACGGGGGGTTCGTGCACACAGCCCAGCTTGGAGCGAACGACCTACACCGAACTGAGATACCT
ACAGCGTGAGCTATGAGAAAGCGCCACGCTTCCCGAAGGGAGAAAGGCGGACAGGTATCCGGTAAGCGGC
AGGGTCGGAACAGGAGAGCGCACGAGGGAGCTTCCAGGGGGAAACGCCTGGTATCTTTATAGTCCTGTCG
GGTTTCGCCACCTCTGACTTGAGCGTCGATTTTTGTGATGCTCGTCAGGGGGGCGGAGCCTATGGAAAAA
CGCCAGCAACGCGGCCTTTTTACGGTTCCTGGCCTTTTGCTGGCCTTTTGCTCACATGTTCTTTCCTGCG
TTATCCCCTGATTCTGTGGATAACCGTATTACCGCCTTTGAGTGAGCTGATACCGCTCGCCGCAGCCGAA
CGACCGAGCGCAGCGAGTCAGTGAGCGAGGAAGCGGAAGAGCGCCCAATACGCAAACCGCCTCTCCCCGC
GCGTTGGCCGATTCATTAATGCAGCTGGCACGACAGGTTTCCCGACTGGAAAGCGGGCAGTGAGCGCAAC
GCAATTAATGTGAGTTAGCTCACTCATTAGGCACCCCAGGCTTTACACTTTATGCTTCCGGCTCGTATGT
TGTGTGGAATTGTGAGCGGATAACAATTTCACACAGGAAACAGCTATGACCATGATTACGCCAAGCGCGC
AATTAACCCTCACTAAAGGGAACAAAAGCTGGAGCTCCACCGCGGTGGCGGCCGCTCTAGATGGTCTCCA
AGGGCGAGGAGGACAACATGGCCTCTCTCCCTGCCACTCACGAGTTGCACATCTTCGGCTCCATCAACGG
TGTCGACTTCGACATGGTCGGTCAGGGCACCGGCAACCCTAACGACGGTTACGAGGAGTTGAACCTTAAG
TCCACCAAGGGTGACCTCCAGTTCTCCCCCTGGATTCTTGTCCCTCACATCGGCTACGGCTTCCACCAGT
ACCTTCCCTACCCTGACGGCATGTCCCCTTTCCAGGCCGCCATGGTTGACGGCTCCGGTTACCAGGTCCA
CCGTACTATGCAGTTCGAGGACGGTGCCTCCCTTACTGTTAACTACCGTTACACCTACGAGGGTTCCCAC
ATCAAGGGTGAGGCCCAGGTCAAGGGCACTGGTTTCCCTGCTGACGGTCCTGTCATGACCAACTCCCTTA
CCGCTGCCGACTGGTGCAGGTCCAAGAAGACTTACCCCAACGACAAGACCATCATCTCCACCTTCAAGTG
GTCCTACACCAGCGGCCGCCATTCTATGCTATACGGTACAAGATTGTGGCTACTATGCAAGCTCCATAGC
GAATGATCTTACACTGACCTTGTCGACCGTTCTGAATGATTAACAATGGTCGCAAGTGTGGTTGACCCAC
CTGCGGGCGCTTCTTAACTATCTATCATCGGTATGTCAAGTATCACACCCTTTAAACAAAAGAATAAGAG
CATAATACAGCAGTCTCATCATGGCAACCCTTCGCGCAATGTACAAAAAGCAGCCAGAAGCCCCCACGCA
CAAGCAATAATGTCGTGTTCTACCCTGCCATGAACAAGCGTCATGGCCATTAGCGAACGCCCCAATATTC
AGCCCCATTCGCCAAGCAAGTTGCCTCGCCCCCTTCCCAGAAGATCATGGGCATCTCGTCTTCTTCTAAT
TTCGCATTTTGTGAAGCTCCATTCATGCACGTCGGCTTCTGGACGACTCTTATCATATGCATTGGCCTGC
TCGGTGTGAGGATGAGCCACTCCCACATGTTTAGACGGCAGGGGCCTCTTGCCACCCGTTGAATTTTTGG
TGCGAAGACGTGCCTGGGAACGACCTCCACTTTAAATTTCTCCGTTGTTGCGGTCGCTCCATCCTCCTCA
CATTTCTTGCCTCCTAAGTCCCATGTGCCACACTCGGTGAAAAACGGAGTTTGATACGGATGAAATTTCC
AGTGAGCTTTTCACATTCTGGAGGTTTCGAAAAAAATTGTGGGATTTTCTGAATTAATCCGAGAATCCGC
CCTGCCCATCAACCGGAAAGAATTAAATCCCTCGCACATTCCTTTCTCCCACCACCTTCTTTATCTCTAC
ATTCTTTAACCAAAACACCTAGGTGAGTACCCAAAGTCTTTTGACACCTTTGAAAATCCGCGCCAGTCGT
AGGGCACGTAAAACAATTCTCGCTGGTGGCTTCTGCAGGTGAAGTCGGGGCAGAGTGGAGCTGAGCATGG
TCGACCACCCACATCATTCTGTCTTGTTTTTGGCGATGTCTTCCATGCTTTTGCCCTCATCTGTTGCGTC
GACTGCAGAGTACTGTTTTGCCACTACTGAGCTCAACATGGGCTTGTGTGTGGTGAAGAAAAAAATTTGG
TGGCTCTTGAAAATTTTCAACCCATCGGATACATGCCCTTCCAACTCACAACGCCCTAACACTTTATTGT
CCTATCATTGCCTCTTCGCACATGCTAACGATCTCCACAGAAAACTTCAAAATGCCTCAATCCTGGGAAG
AACTGGCCGCTGATAAGCGCGCCCGCCTCGCAAAAACCATCCCTGATGAATGGAAAGTCCAGACGCTGCC
TGCGGAAGACAGCGTTATTGATTTCCCAAAGAAATCGGGGATCCTTTCAGAGGCCGAACTGAAGATCACA
GAGGCCTCCGCTGCAGATCTTGTGTCCAAGCTGGCGGCCGGAGAGTTGACCTCGGTGGAAGTTACGCTAG
CATTCTGTAAACGGGCAGCAATCGCCCAGCAGTTAACAAACTGCGCCCACGAGTTCTTCCCTGACGCCGC
TCTCGCGCAGGCAAGGGAACTCGATGAATACTACGCAAAGCACAAGAGACCCGTTGGTCCACTCCATGGC
CTCCCCATCTCTCTCAAAGACCAGCTTCGAGTCAAGGGCTACGAAACATCAATGGGCTACATCTCATGGC
TAAACAAGTACGACGAAGGGGACTCGGTTCTGACAACCATGCTCCGCAAAGCCGGTGCCGTCTTCTACGT
CAAGACCTCTGTCCCGCAGACCCTGATGGTCTGCGAGACAGTCAACAACATCATCGGGCGCACCGTCAAC
CCACGCAACAAGAACTGGTCGTGCGGCGGCAGTTCCGGTGGTGAGGGTGCGATCGTTGGGATTCGTGGTG
GCGTCATCGGTGTAGGAACGGATATCGGTGGCTCGATTCGAGTGCCGGCCGCGTTCAACTTCCTGTACGG
TCTAAGGCCGAGTCATGGGCGGCTGCCGTATGCAAAGATGGCGAACAGCATGGAGGGTCAGGAGACGGTG
CACAGCGTTGTCGGGCCGATTACGCACTCTGTTGAGGACCTCCGCCTCTTCACCAAATCCGTCCTCGGTC
AGGAGCCATGGAAATACGACTCCAAGGTCATCCCCATGCCCTGGCGCCAGTCCGAGTCGGACATTATTGC
CTCCAAGATCAAGAACGGCGGGCTCAATATCGGCTACTACAACTTCGACGGCAATGTCCTTCCACACCCT
CCTATCCTGCGCGGCGTGGAAACCACCGTCGCCGCACTCGCCAAAGCCGGTCACACCGTGACCCCGTGGA
CGCCATACAAGCACGATTTCGGCCACGATCTCATCTCCCATATCTACGCGGCTGACGGCAGCGCCGACGT
AATGCGCGATATCAGTGCATCCGGCGAGCCGGCGATTCCAAATATCAAAGACCTACTGAACCCGAACATC
AAAGCTGTTAACATGAACGAGCTCTGGGACACGCATCTCCAGAAGTGGAATTACCAGATGGAGTACCTTG
AGAAATGGCGGGAGGCTGAAGAAAAGGCCGGGAAGGAACTGGACGCCATCATCGCGCCGATTACGCCTAC
CGCTGCGGTACGGCATGACCAGTTCCGGTACTATGGGTATGCCTCTGTGATCAACCTGCTGGATTTCACG
AGCGTGGTTGTTCCGGTTACCTTTGCGGATAAGAACATCGATAAGAAGAATGAGAGTTTCAAGGCGGTTA
GTGAGCTTGATGCCCTCGTGCAGGAAGAGTATGATCCGGAGGCGTACCATGGGGCACCGGTTGCAGTGCA
GGTTATCGGACGGAGACTCAGTGAAGAGAGGACGTTGGCGATTGCAGAGGAAGTGGGGAAGTTGCTGGGA
AATGTGGTGACTCCATAGAAGGTTGAGCGCGTAATAGTGGGTTGGTCTTGTCTCTATCCATTCATCTGTG
AGACATACTGATTTCAACTTTTTCATCAGATAATAAGGATGGTGTGAGATAAGCAAGGCTGGGTTATGAG
GTTTGGGACTAGATGGTGTTTCGCGTCTAAAGGTGAGTCTTCGTTGGTTCAATCACATTGATCTGATCGC
TGATCAATTGTCAGCCTCTGAATGTGCTCTTGAAGAAAATGGTTGTCTGTAAGAATCCAGAACCAAAAAC
GGTCATTTCAAGTATGTATCCTCCGTGAAGTTCCTTTAGCTCTTGCTAATATTGGACTTTAGCGTGCTTT
AGCCAAAGACAGGGTCGCGAGGTTAAGAGGATGGGCCAGGAAAAATCTAAGTTAGATTTGTCACACAAAG
AAAAAGATTGTCTCAGTTTTGGTTTTGTTTGGTTTGATTTATGCATAGGAAATATTTATGATCGAAATCA
CTCATTTCCTGCTTCGTAAATATCATCTACTATATGCTTCGTAAATGTCCATCTCCTACATATTGTGGAT
ATGATAAATGCAATCCTCTCGTCTACACTCTCGGCTTATGCCTTTGTCTTCTTTGCGCTCCTTTTAGCCT
TCTTTTTATTCCTAGTCTTCAAGCCCATCCGGCTACGGCTTCCACCAGTACCTTCCCTACCCTGACGGCA
TGTCCCCTTTCCAGGCCGCCATGGTTGACGGCTCCGGTTACCAGGTCCACCGTACTATGCAGTTCGAGGA
CGGTGCCTCCCTTACTGTTAACTACCGTTACACCTACGAGGGTTCCCACATCAAGGGTGAGGCCCAGGTC
AAGGGCACTGGTTTCCCTGCTGACGGTCCTGTCATGACCAACTCCCTTACCGCTGCCGACTGGTGCAGGT
CCAAGAAGACTTACCCCAACGACAAGACCATCATCTCCACCTTCAAGTGGTCCTACACCACTGGTAACGG
CAAGCGTTACCGATCCACTGCCCGAACCACCTACACCTTCGCCAAGCCTATGGCCGCTAACTACCTTAAG
AACCAGCCCATGTACGTTTTCCGTAAGACCGAGCTCAAGCACTCCAAGACCGAGCTCAACTTCAAGGAGT
GGCAGAAGGCCTTCACCGACGTCATGGGCATGGACGAGCTTTACAAGTAAGAATTCGATATCAAGCTTAT
CGATACCGTCGACCTCGAGGGGGGGCCCGGTACCCAATTCGCCCTATAGTGAGTCGTATTACGCGCGCTC
ACTGGCCGTCGTTTTACAACGTCGTGACTGGGAAAACCCTGGCGTTACCCAACTTAATCGCCTTGCAGCA
CATCCCCCTTTCGCCAGCTGGCGTAATAGCGAAGAGGCCCGCACCGATCGCCCTTCCCAACAGTTGCGCA
GCCTGAATGGCGAATGGAAATTGTAAGCGTTAATATTTTGTTAAAATTCGCGTTAAATTTTTGTTAAATC
AGCTCATTTTTTTAACCAATAGGCCGAAATCGGCAAAATCCCTTATAAATCAAAAGAATAGACCGAGATA
GGGT
[37 nt withheld, positions 7145-7181]
AAAGAACGTGGACTCCAACGTCAAAGG
[49 nt withheld, positions 7209-7257]
T
[91 nt withheld, positions 7259-7349]
G
[124 nt withheld, positions 7351-7474]
CAG
